>Addgene plasmid #145601 | pGBW-m4046814 | addgene full sequence | sequence record 292512 | Addgene NGS Result
CATCGATCTCGATCCCGCGAAATTAATACGACTCACTATAGGGGAATTGTGAGCGGATAACAATTCCCCT
CTAGAAATAATTTTGTTTAACTTTAAGAAGGAGACTCTTCTATGTATAGTTTTGTATCAGAGGAAACGGG
GACACTTATTGTCAATAGCGTGTTGCTGTTCCTAGCTTTCGTTGTTTTTCTGCTCGTGACCTTAGCGATC
CTGACTGCCTTGCGTCTGTGTGCATACTGCTGCAACATCGTTAACGTATCCCTGGTAAAGCCGTCTTTCT
ACGTGTATTCGCGCGTTAAAAACCTCAACAGCTCTAGGGTTCCCGACCTGCTTGTTGAGAACCTGTACTT
TCAAAGCCACCATCATCACCATCATTAACCGGCTTATCGGTCAGTTTCACCTGATTTACGTAAAAACCCG
CTTCGGCGGGTTTTTGCTTTTGGAGGGGCAGAAAGATGAATGACTGTCCACGACGCTATACCCAAAAGAA
AAAGCTTGAGATCCTTTTTTTCTGCGCGTAATCTGCTGCTTGCAAACAAAAAAACCACCGCTACCAGCGG
TGGTTTGTTTGCCGGATCAAGAGCTACCAACTCTTTTTCCGAAGGTAACTGGCTTCAGCAGAGCGCAGAT
ACCAAATACTGTTCTTCTAGTGTAGCCGTAGTTAGGCCACCACTTCAAGAACTCTGTAGCACCGCCTACA
TACCTCGCTCTGCTAATCCTGTTACCAGTGGCTGCTGCCAGTGGCGATAAGTCGTGTCTTACCGGGTTGG
ACTCAAGACGATAGTTACCGGATAAGGCGCAGCGGTCGGGCTGAACGGGGGGTTCGTGCACACAGCCCAG
CTTGGAGCGAACGACCTACACCGAACTGAGATACCTACAGCGTGAGCTATGAGAAAGCGCCACGCTTCCC
GAAGGGAGAAAGGCGGACAGGTATCCGGTAAGCGGCAGGGTCGGAACAGGAGAGCGCACGAGGGAGCTTC
CAGGGGGAAACGCCTGGTATCTTTATAGTCCTGTCGGGTTTCGCCACCTCTGACTTGAGCGTCGATTTTT
GTGATGCTCGTCAGGGGGGCGGAGCCTATGGAAATTGATCGGGCACGTAAGAGGTTCCAACTTTCACCAT
AATGAAATAAGATCACTACCGGGCGTATTTTTTGAGTTATCGAGATTTTCAGGAGCTAAGGAAGCTAAAA
TGGAGAAAAAAATCACTGGATATACCACCGTTGATATATCCCAATGGCATCGTAAAGAACATTTTGAGGC
ATTTCAGTCAGTTGCTCAATGTACCTATAACCAGACCGTTCAGCTGGATATTACGGCCTTTTTAAAGACC
GTAAAGAAAAATAAGCACAAGTTTTATCCGGCCTTTATTCACATTCTTGCCCGCCTGATGAATGCTCATC
CGGAATTTCGTATGGCAATGAAAGACGGTGAGCTGGTGATATGGGATAGTGTTCACCCTTGTTACACCGT
TTTCCATGAGCAAACTGAAACGTTTTCATCGCTCTGGAGTGAATACCACGACGATTTCCGGCAGTTTCTA
CACATATATTCGCAAGATGTGGCGTGTTACGGTGAAAACCTGGCCTATTTCCCTAAAGGGTTTATTGAGA
ATATGTTTTTCGTTTCAGCCAATCCCTGGGTGAGTTTCACCAGTTTTGATTTAAACGTGGCCAATATGGA
CAACTTCTTCGCCCCCGTTTTCACCATGGGCAAATATTATACGCAAGGCGACAAGGTGCTGATGCCGCTG
GCGATTCAGGTTCATCATGCCGTTTGTGATGGCTTCCATGTCGGCAGAATGCTTAATGAATTACAACAGT
ACTGCGATGAGTGGCAGGGCGGGGCGTAATTTGATATCGAGCTCGCTTGGACTCCTGTTGATAGATCCAG
TAATGACCTCAGAACTCCATCTGGATTTGTTCAGAACGCTCGGTTGCCGCCGGGCGTTTTTTATTGGT
Features (pLannotate 1.2.2; 8 found; start..end, strand, type, name):
     24..42      +  promoter       T7 promoter: promoter for bacteriophage T7 RNA polymerase
     43..67      +  protein_bind   lac operator: The lac repressor binds to the lac operator to inhibit transcription in E. coli. This inhibition can be relieved by adding lactose or isopropyl-β-D-thiogalactopyranoside (IPTG). lac repressor encoded by lacI
     82..104     +  RBS            RBS: efficient ribosome binding site from bacteriophage T7 gene 10 (Olins and Rangwala, 1989)
    112..336     +  CDS            E: VEMP_SARS2 - Experimental evidence at protein level: Swiss-Prot protein existence level 1. Plays a central role in virus morphogenesis and assembly. Acts as a viroporin and self-assembles in host membranes forming pentameric protein-lipid pores that allow ion transport. Also plays a role in the induction of apoptosis (By similarity). Regulates the localization of S protein at cis-Golgi, the place of virus budding (PubMed:33229438). May act by slowing down the cell secretory pathway (PubMed:33229438). May interfere with tight-junction stability by interacting with host MPP5. This would result i
    496..1084    +  rep_origin     ori: high-copy-number ColE1/pMB1/pBR322/pUC origin of replication
   1092..1189    +  promoter       cat promoter: promoter of the E. coli cat gene encoding chloramphenicol acetyltransferase
   1190..1846    +  CDS            cat: CAT_ECOLX - Experimental evidence at protein level: Swiss-Prot protein existence level 1. This enzyme is an effector of chloramphenicol resistance in bacteria. From Escherichia coli. This protein is used as a marker in many commonly used cloning vectors, such as pACYC184.
   1920..1954    +  terminator     lambda t0 terminator: minimal transcription terminator from phage lambda (Scholtissek and Grosse, 1987)
