[The description below was written by a language model from this plasmid's Addgene catalogue record and pLannotate feature annotations shown in this document.]
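Description:
pGBW-m4046814 is a compact bacterial expression plasmid of about 1.96 kb, built to produce the SARS-CoV-2 envelope (E) protein in Escherichia coli. The minimal backbone consists of little more than a high-copy ColE1/pUC-type origin of replication and a chloramphenicol acetyltransferase (cat) gene driven by its own promoter, followed by a lambda t0 terminator. The plasmid is therefore maintained at high copy number and selected with chloramphenicol.

The payload is a classic T7lac expression cassette. A T7 promoter is followed directly by a lac operator, then the efficient ribosome binding site from phage T7 gene 10, an ATG start codon, and the E open reading frame. Transcription requires a host that supplies T7 RNA polymerase. Lac repressor bound to the operator keeps expression low until it is relieved by IPTG or lactose. No lacI gene is annotated on the plasmid, so repressor would have to come from the host. The E coding sequence has been recoded for E. coli codon usage ("recode 1") and corresponds to the viral reference protein, a small viroporin that forms pentameric ion-conducting pores in membranes and contributes to virion assembly.

The catalogue entry lists a C-terminal TEV-cleavable 6xHis tag supplied by the backbone, which would allow affinity purification and later tag removal. These elements are not separately annotated in the feature table, and no transcription terminator is annotated directly downstream of the insert. The construct is suited to inducible recombinant production of E protein for biochemical, structural or reagent-development work on SARS-CoV-2.
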