Addgene plasmid #145601: pGBW-m4046814
Purpose: Bacterial Expression plasmid for SARS-CoV-2 E (envelope)
Depositing lab: Ginkgo Bioworks & Benjie Chen. Depositing organization: Ginkgo Bioworks.
Backbone
  Vector backbone: ori-013 - marker | cmR
  Backbone size w/o insert (bp): 1462
  Vector type: Bacterial Expression
Growth in bacteria
  Bacterial resistance: Chloramphenicol, 25 μg/mL
  Growth temperature: 30°C
  Growth strain: DH5alpha
  Copy number: High Copy
Gene/Insert
  Gene/Insert name: SARS-CoV-2 E (envelope) (alt names: envelope protein; E protein)
  Species: Escherichia coli str. K-12 substr. MG1655; Severe acute respiratory syndrome coronavirus 2
  Insert size (bp): 221
  Mutation: Escherichia coli recode 1
  Entrez Gene: E (a.k.a. GU280_gp04)
  Promoter: Promoter | pT7 ; Operator | lacO ; RBS | T7_rbs ; Start Codon | ATG
  Tag / fusion protein: Cleavable TEV;6xHIS (C terminal on backbone)
  Cloning method: Unknown
Resource information
  A portion of this plasmid was derived from a plasmid made by: GinkgoBioworks
Depositor comments: NCBI Reference Sequence: YP_009724392.1
How to cite: pGBW-m4046814 was a gift from Ginkgo Bioworks & Benjie Chen (Addgene plasmid # 145601 ; http://n2t.net/addgene:145601 ; RRID:Addgene_145601)
